>Addgene plasmid #222957 | pQA-LP578 | addgene full sequence | sequence record 441816 | Addgene NGS Result
TTGAGATCCTTTTTTTCTGCGCGTAATCTGCTGCTTGCAAACAAAAAAACCACCGCTACCAGCGGTGGTT
TGTTTGCCGGATCAAGAGCTACCAACTCTTTTTCCGAAGGTAACTGGCTTCAGCAGAGCGCAGATACCAA
ATACTGTCCTTCTAGTGTAGCCGTAGTTAGGCCACCACTTCAAGAACTCTGTAGCACCGCCTACATACCT
CGCTCTGCTAATCCTGTTACCAGTGGCTGCTGCCAGTGGCGATAAGTCGTGTCTTACCGGGTTGGACTCA
AGACGATAGTTACCGGATAAGGCGCAGCGGTCGGGCTGAACGGGGGGTTCGTGCACACAGCCCAGCTTGG
AGCGAACGACCTACACCGAACTGAGATACCTACAGCGTGAGCTATGAGAAAGCGCCACGCTTCCCGAAGG
GAGAAAGGCGGACAGGTATCCGGTAAGCGGCAGGGTCGGAACAGGAGAGCGCACGAGGGAGCTTCCAGGG
GGAAACGCCTGGTATCTTTATAGTCCTGTCGGGTTTCGCCACCTCTGACTTGAGCGTCGATTTTTGTGAT
GCTCGTCAGGGGGGCGGAGCCTATGGAAAAACGCCAGCAACGCGGCCTTTTTACGGTTCCTGGCCTTTTG
CTGGCCTTTTGCTCACATGTTCTTTCCTGCGTTATCCCCTGATTCTGTGGATAACCGTATTACCGCCTTT
GAGTGAGCTGATACCGCTCGCCGCAGCCGAACGACCGAGCGCAGCGAGTCAGTGAGCGAGGAAGCGGAAG
AGCGCCTGATGCGGTATTTTCTCCTTACGCATCTGTGCGGTATTTCACACCGCAATGGTGCACTCTCAGT
ACAATCTGCTCTGATGCCGCATAGTTAAGCCAGTATACACTCCGCTATCGCTACGTGACTGGGTCATGGC
TGCGCCCCGACACCCGCCAACACCCGCTGACGCGCCCTGACGGGCTTGTCTGCTCCCGGCATCCGCTTAC
AGACAAGCTGTGACCGTCTCCGGGAGCTGCATGTGTCAGAGGTTTTCACCGTCATCACCGAAACGCGCGA
GGCAGCTGCGGTAAAGCTCATCAGCGTGGTCGTGAAGCGATTCACAGATGTCTGCCTGTTCATCCGCGTC
CAGCTCGTTGAGTTTCTCCAGAAGCGTTAATGTCTGGCTTCTGATAAAGCGGGCCATGTTAAGGGCGGTT
TTTTCCTGTTTGGTCACTGATGCCTCCGTGTAAGGGGGATTTCTGTTCATGGGGGTAATGATACCGATGA
AACGAGAGAGGATGCTCACGATACGGGTTACTGATGATGAACATGCCCGGTTACTGGAACGTTGTGAGGG
TAAACAACTGGCGGTATGGATGCGGCGGGACCAGAGAAAAATCACTCAGGGTCAATGCCAGCGCTTCGTT
AATACAGATGTAGGTGTTCCACAGGGTAGCCAGCAGCATCCTGCGATGCAGATCCGGAACATAATGGTGC
AGGGCGCTGACTTCCGCGTTTCCAGACTTTACGAAACACGGAAACCGAAGACCATTCATGTTGTTGCTCA
GGTCGCAGACGTTTTGCAGCAGCAGTCGCTTCACGTTCGCTCGCGTATCGGTGATTCATTCTGCTAACCA
GTAAGGCAACCCCGCCAGCCTAGCCGGGTCCTCAACGACAGGAGCACGATCATGCGCACCCGTGGCCAGG
ACCCAACGCTGCCCGAGATGCGCCGCGTGCGGCTGCTGGAGATGGCGGACGCGATGGATATGTTCTGCCA
AGGGTTGGTTTGCGCATTCACAGTTCTCCGCAAGAATTGATTGGCTCCAATTCTTGGAGTGGTGAATCCG
TTAGCGAGGTGCCGCCGGCTTCCATTCAGGTCGAGGTGGCCCGGCTCCATGCACCGCGACGCAACGCGGG
GAGGCAGACAAGGTATAGGGCGGCGCCTACAATCCATGCCAACCCGTTCCATGTGCTCGCCGAGGCGGCA
TAAATCGCCGTGACGATCAGCGGTCCAATGATCGAAGTTAGGCTGGTAAGAGCCGCGAGCGATCCTTGAA
GCTGTCCCTGATGGTCGTCATCTACCTGCCTGGACAGCATGGCCTGCAACGCGGGCATCCCGATGCCGCC
GGAAGCGAGAAGAATCATAATGGGGAAGGCCATCCAGCCTCGCGTCGCGAACGCCAGCAAGACGTAGCCC
AGCGCGTCGGCCGCCATGCCGGCGATAATGGCCTGCTTCTCGCCGAAACGTTTGGTGGCGGGACCAGTGA
CGAAGGCTTGAGCGAGGGCGTGCAAGATTCCGAATACCGCAAGCGACAGGCCGATCATCGTCGCGCTCCA
GCGAAAGCGGTCCTCGCCGAAAATGACCCAGAGCGCTGCCGGCACCTGTCCTACGAGTTGCATGATAAAG
AAGACAGTCATAAGTGCGGCGACGATAGTCATGCCCCGCGCCCACCGGAAGGAGCTGACTGGGTTGAAGG
CTCTCAAGGGCATCGGTCGAGATCCCGGTGCCTAATGAGTGAGCTAACTTACATTAATTGCGTTGCGCTC
ACTGCCCGCTTTCCAGTCGGGAAACTGTCGTGCCAGCTGCATTAATGAATCGGCCAACGCGCGGGGAGAG
GCGGTTTGCGTATTGGGCGCCAGGGTGGTTTTTCTTTTCACCAGTGAGACGGGCAACAGCTGATTGCCCT
TCACCGCCTGGCCCTGAGAGAGTTGCAGCAAGCGGTCCACGCTGGTTTGCCCCAGCAGGCGAAAATCCTG
TTTGATGGTGGTTAACGGCGGGATATAACATGAGCTGTCTTCGGTATCGTCGTATCCCACTACCGAGATA
TCCGCACCAACGCGCAGCCCGGACTCGGTAATGGCGCGCATTGCGCCCAGCGCCATCTGATCGTTGGCAA
CCAGCATCGCAGTGGGAACGATGCCCTCATTCAGCATTTGCATGGTTTGTTGAAAACCGGACATGGCACT
CCAGTCGCCTTCCCGTTCCGCTATCGGCTGAATTTGATTGCGAGTGAGATATTTATGCCAGCCAGCCAGA
CGCAGACGCGCCGAGACAGAACTTAATGGGCCCGCTAACAGCGCGATTTGCTGGTGACCCAATGCGACCA
GATGCTCCACGCCCAGTCGCGTACCGTCTTCATGGGAGAAAATAATACTGTTGATGGGTGTCTGGTCAGA
GACATCAAGAAATAACGCCGGAACATTAGTGCAGGCAGCTTCCACAGCAATGGCATCCTGGTCATCCAGC
GGATAGTTAATGATCAGCCCACTGACGCGTTGCGCGAGAAGATTGTGCACCGCCGCTTTACAGGCTTCGA
CGCCGCTTCGTTCTACCATCGACACCACCACGCTGGCACCCAGTTGATCGGCGCGAGATTTAATCGCCGC
GACAATTTGCGACGGCGCGTGCAGGGCCAGACTGGAGGTGGCAACGCCAATCAGCAACGACTGTTTGCCC
GCCAGTTGTTGTGCCACGCGGTTGGGAATGTAATTCAGCTCCGCCATCGCCGCTTCCACTTTTTCCCGCG
TTTTCGCAGAAACGTGGCTGGCCTGGTTCACCACGCGGGAAACGGTCTGATAAGAGACACCGGCATACTC
TGCGACATCGTATAACGTTACTGGTTTCACATTCACCACCCTGAATTGACTCTCTTCCGGGCGCTATCAT
GCCATACCGCGAAAGGTTTTGCGCCATTCGATGGTGTCCGGGATCTCGACGCTCTCCCTTATGCGACTCC
TGCATTAGGAAGCAGCCCAGTAGTAGGTTGAGGCCGTTGAGCACCGCCGCCGCAAGGAATGGTGCATGCA
AGGAGATGGCGCCCAACAGTCCCCCGGCCACGGGGCCTGCCACCATACCCACGCCGAAACAAGCGCTCAT
GAGCCCGAAGTGGCGAGCCCGATCTTCCCCATCGGTGATGTCGGCGATATAGGCGCCAGCAACCGCACCT
GTGGCGCCGGTGATGCCGGCCACGATGCGTCCGGCGTAGAGGATCGAGATCGATCTCGATCCCGCGAAAT
TAATACGACTCACTATAGGGGAATTGTGAGCGGATAACAATTCCCCTCTAGAAATAATTTTGTTTAACTT
TAAGAAGGAGATATACCATGGGCCATCATCATCATCATCATCATCATCATCACAGCAGCGGCCATATCGA
CGACGACGACAAGCATAGCCACATTAACTTAAAAGTAAAGGGGCAAGATGGGAACGAGGTGTTCTTCCGT
ATCAAGCGCAGTACACAGTTAAAAAAGCTGATGAATGCTTATTGTGATCGTCAATCTGTCGACATGACAG
CAATTGCATTCCTTTTCGATGGGCGTCGTTTGCGTGCAGAACAAACACCCGACGAATTAGAGATGGAAGA
CGGCGATGAAATTGACGCGATGCTTCATCAGACAGGAGGTGCCGGAACAATGAAGAAATGGTACGTGATC
TTCACGCGCTCAGGTTATGAAAACAAAGTTCGTGACATCATCGAAAATTGCTTCAAAGAGGAAGTTAAAT
TACTGATTCCTAAGCGCAAAATTATTGAGCGTGTCAAGGGCCAACCCGTTGAAAAAATCAAATTGCTGTT
TCCTGGTTATGTGTTTGTAAATGCAGAAATGTCTGATGATCTTTATTACAAGATTAGTGAAGTACTGAAG
CGCGGTATCTTCTTGAAGGAGGGAAAGCGCCCCGCTTTCGTTAAAGAAGAAGAAATGAAAATTATTTTAA
GTTTGACAAAGAATTCGGATCTTATTGATCTTAGTAAGGGTATTATGGAGGGAGAACGCGTAAAAATCAT
CGAAGGGCCGTTAAAAGGGTACGAAGGCCTTATTAAAAAGATTGATAAACGTAAAAAGAGCGCTAAGGTT
ATCTTTAGCATTGCAGGGGAATTAAAATCTGTGGATTTGGCGATCGAGGTTATGGAGAACGTCAGCGAGC
AGCAGCGTTCCTTGGTCTACGCGTGTTGACATATGCTCGAGGATCCTGATTAATTGAGATCCGGCTGCTA
ACAAAGCCCGAAAGGAAGCTGAGTTGGCTGCTGCCACCGCTGAGCAATAACTAGCATAACCCCTTGGGGC
CTCTAAACGGGTCTTGAGGGGTTTTTTGCTGAAAGGAGGAACTATATCCGGATATCCCGCAAGAGGCCCG
GCAGTACCGGCATAACCAAGCCTATGCCTACAGCATCCAGGGTGACGGTGCCGAGGATGACGATGAGCGC
ATTGTTAGATTTCATACACGGTGCCTGACTGCGTTAGCAATTTAACTGTGATAAACTACCGCATTAAAGC
TTATCGATGATAAGCTGTCAAACATGAGAATTAATTCTTGAAGACGAAAGGGCCTCGTGATACGCCTATT
TTTATAGGTTAATGTCATGATAATAATGGTTTCTTAGACGTCAGGTGGCACTTTTCGGGGAAATGTGCGC
GGAACCCCTATTTGTTTATTTTTCTAAATACATTCAAATATGTATCCGCTCATGAGACAATAACCCTGAT
AAATGCTTCAATAATATTGAAAAAGGAAGAGTATGAGTATTCAACATTTCCGTGTCGCCCTTATTCCCTT
TTTTGCGGCATTTTGCCTTCCTGTTTTTGCTCACCCAGAAACGCTGGTGAAAGTAAAAGATGCTGAAGAT
CAGTTGGGTGCACGAGTGGGTTACATCGAACTGGATCTCAACAGCGGTAAGATCCTTGAGAGTTTTCGCC
CCGAAGAACGTTTTCCAATGATGAGCACTTTTAAAGTTCTGCTATGTGGCGCGGTATTATCCCGTGTTGA
CGCCGGGCAAGAGCAACTCGGTCGCCGCATACACTATTCTCAGAATGACTTGGTTGAGTACTCACCAGTC
ACAGAAAAGCATCTTACGGATGGCATGACAGTAAGAGAATTATGCAGTGCTGCCATAACCATGAGTGATA
ACACTGCGGCCAACTTACTTCTGACAACGATCGGAGGACCGAAGGAGCTAACCGCTTTTTTGCACAACAT
GGGGGATCATGTAACTCGCCTTGATCGTTGGGAACCGGAGCTGAATGAAGCCATACCAAACGACGAGCGT
GACACCACGATGCCTGCAGCAATGGCAACAACGTTGCGCAAACTATTAACTGGCGAACTACTTACTCTAG
CTTCCCGGCAACAATTAATAGACTGGATGGAGGCGGATAAAGTTGCAGGACCACTTCTGCGCTCGGCCCT
TCCGGCTGGCTGGTTTATTGCTGATAAATCTGGAGCCGGTGAGCGTGGGTCTCGCGGTATCATTGCAGCA
CTGGGGCCAGATGGTAAGCCCTCCCGTATCGTAGTTATCTACACGACGGGGAGTCAGGCAACTATGGATG
AACGAAATAGACAGATCGCTGAGATAGGTGCCTCACTGATTAAGCATTGGTAACTGTCAGACCAAGTTTA
CTCATATATACTTTAGATTGATTTAAAACTTCATTTTTAATTTAAAAGGATCTAGGTGAAGATCCTTTTT
GATAATCTCATGACCAAAATCCCTTAACGTGAGTTTTCGTTCCACTGAGCGTCAGACCCCGTAGAAAAGA
TCAAAGGATCTTC
Features (pLannotate 1.2.2; 20 found; start..end, strand, type, name):
      1..589     +  rep_origin     ori: high-copy-number ColE1/pMB1/pBR322/pUC origin of replication
    775..914     -  misc_feature   bom: basis of mobility region from pBR322
   1016..1207    -  CDS            rop: Rop protein, which maintains plasmids at low copy number; rop
   1224..1604    +  CDS            YPB1_ECOLX: Protein predicted: Swiss-Prot protein existence level 4. From Escherichia coli.
   1846..2470    -  CDS            TcR (fragment): tetracycline efflux protein; tet; confers resistance to tetracycline
   2485..2506    -  protein_bind   CAP binding site: CAP binding activates transcription in the presence of cAMP. E. coli catabolite activator protein
   2519..3600    -  CDS            lacI: lac repressor; lacI; The lac repressor binds to the lac operator to inhibit transcription in E. coli. This inhibition can be relieved by adding lactose or isopropyl-β-D-thiogalactopyranoside (IPTG).
   3601..3678    -  promoter       lacI promoter: lacI
   3686..3965    -  CDS            TcR (fragment): tetracycline efflux protein; tet; confers resistance to tetracycline
   3991..4009    +  promoter       T7 promoter: promoter for bacteriophage T7 RNA polymerase
   4010..4034    +  protein_bind   lac operator: The lac repressor binds to the lac operator to inhibit transcription in E. coli. This inhibition can be relieved by adding lactose or isopropyl-β-D-thiogalactopyranoside (IPTG). lac repressor encoded by lacI
   4049..4071    +  RBS            RBS: efficient ribosome binding site from bacteriophage T7 gene 10 (Olins and Rangwala, 1989)
   4084..4101    +  CDS            capTEV™ (fragment): composite tag for in vivo biotinylation, TEV protease cleavage, and 6xHis tagging
   4138..4386    +  CDS            SUMO1 (fragment): SUMO1_ARATH - Also known as SMT3, SUM1. Experimental evidence at protein level: Swiss-Prot protein existence level 1. Ubiquitin-like protein which can be covalently attached to target lysines as a monomer. Does not seem to be involved in protein degradation and may function as an antagonist of ubiquitin in the degradation process. Required for the massive protein sumoylation in the nucleus induced by heat shock and controlled by SIZ1. Involved in the regulation of the heat stress transcription factor HSFA2 in acquired thermotolerance. From Arabidopsis thaliana (Mouse-ear cress).
   4964..5013    +  CDS            SET1 (fragment): solubility-enhancement tag derived from T7 phage gene 10B
   5021..5068    +  terminator     T7 terminator: transcription terminator for bacteriophage T7 RNA polymerase
   5091..5195    -  CDS            TcR (fragment): tetracycline efflux protein; tet; confers resistance to tetracycline
   5243..5271    -  promoter       tet promoter: E. coli promoter for tetracycline efflux protein gene
   5388..5492    +  promoter       AmpR promoter: bla
   5493..6353    +  CDS            AmpR: β-lactamase; bla; confers resistance to ampicillin, carbenicillin, and related antibiotics
