[The description below was written by a language model from this plasmid's Addgene catalogue record and pLannotate feature annotations shown in this document.]
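Description:
pQA-LP578 is a 6.5 kb bacterial expression plasmid built on pET-19b for producing a point mutant of the antiterminator protein LoaP from Thermoanaerobacter pseudethanolicus ATCC 33223 in E. coli. It replicates from a pBR322-type ColE1 origin accompanied by the bom region and the rop gene, which keeps copy number low, consistent with the catalogue entry. Selection is by ampicillin through the β-lactamase gene and its own promoter. The scattered tetracycline-resistance fragments and tet promoter in the annotation are non-functional remnants of the pBR322 ancestry of the pET backbone, not a second marker.

The expression cassette consists of a T7 promoter immediately followed by a lac operator, the strong ribosome binding site from T7 gene 10, the coding region, and a T7 terminator. A lacI gene with its own promoter is carried on the plasmid, so transcription is repressed until IPTG is added and requires a host that supplies T7 RNA polymerase. The 540 bp LoaP insert, introduced by Gibson assembly, carries an arginine-to-serine substitution at position 144 and is fused at its N terminus to a backbone-encoded 10xHis-SUMO tag. The automated annotation picks up the histidine stretch as a fragment of a composite tag and the SUMO domain as a partial match to a plant SUMO1. It leaves the LoaP sequence itself unannotated in the gap between the SUMO region and the terminator. The His tag allows metal-affinity purification, and SUMO fusions commonly aid solubility and can be removed with a SUMO-specific protease.

LoaP is a paralog of the transcription elongation factor NusG, and the associated work concerns its sequence-specific RNA recognition. This plasmid supplies recombinant R144S protein, presumably for comparison with wild type, though the record does not state the mutation's specific effect.
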