Addgene plasmid #222957: pQA-LP578
Purpose: Expresses R144S LoaP
Depositing lab: Adrian Ferré-D'Amaré. Depositing organization: National Heart, Lung, and Blood Institute (NHLBI). Publication: Major-groove sequence-specific RNA recognition by LoaP, a paralog of transcription elongation factor NusG. Elghondakly A, Jermain MD, Winkler WC, Ferre-D'Amare AR. Structure. 2024 Jun 28:S0969-2126(24)00219-3. doi: 10.1016/j.str.2024.06.001. PubMed 38959899.
Backbone
  Vector backbone: pET-19b
  Backbone size w/o insert (bp): 5983
  Total vector size (bp): 6523
  Vector type: Bacterial Expression
Growth in bacteria
  Bacterial resistance: Ampicillin, 100 μg/mL
  Growth temperature: 37°C
  Growth strain: DH5alpha
  Copy number: Low Copy
Gene/Insert
  Gene/Insert name: antiterminator protein LoaP
  Species: Thermoanaerobacter pseudethanolicus ATCC 33223
  Insert size (bp): 540
  Mutation: mutated Arginine 144 to Serine
  GenBank ID: ABY95203.1
  Promoter: T7
  Tag / fusion protein: 10xHIS-SUMO (N terminal on backbone)
  Cloning method: Gibson Cloning
  Sequencing primers: 5′ Whole plasmid sequencing
Terms and licenses: Academic/Nonprofit Terms; Industry Terms: Not Available to Industry
How to cite: pQA-LP578 was a gift from Adrian Ferré-D'Amaré (Addgene plasmid # 222957 ; http://n2t.net/addgene:222957 ; RRID:Addgene_222957)
